>Addgene plasmid #244267 | pAAVLINKv1-pCALM1-Cre-3'-SETBP1-FLAG | addgene full sequence | sequence record 491404 | Addgene NGS Result
CCTGCAGGCAGCTGCGCGCTCGCTCGCTCACTGAGGCCGCCCGGGCGTCGGGCGACCTTTGGTCGCCCGG
CCTCAGTGAGCGAGCGAGCGCGCAGAGAGGGAGTGGCCAACTCCATCACTAGGGGTTCCTGCGGCCGCAC
GCGTCGCTCTGCGCGAGGCGGCTCCGCCGCGGCGGAGGGATACGGCGCACCATATATATATCGCGGGGCG
CAGACTCGCGCTCCGGCAGTGGTGCTGGGAGTGTCGTGGACGCCGTGCCGTTACTCGTACGCCACCATGT
CCAATTTACTGACCGTACACCAAAATTTGCCTGCATTACCGGTCGATGCAACGAGTGATGAGGTTCGCAA
GAACCTGATGGACATGTTCAGGGATCGCCAGGCGTTTTCTGAGCATACCTGGAAAATGCTTCTGTCCGTT
TGCCGGTCGTGGGCGGCATGGTGCAAGTTGAATAACCGGAAATGGTTTCCCGCAGAACCTGAAGATGTTC
GCGATTATCTTCTATATCTTCAGGCGCGCGGTCTGGCAGTAAAAACCATCCAGCAACATTTGGGCCAGCT
AAACATGCTTCATCGTCGGTCCGGGCTGCCACGACCAAGTGACAGCAATGCTGTTTCACTGGTTATGCGG
CGGATCCGAAAAGAAAACGTTGATGCCGGTGAACGTGCAAAACAGGCTCTAGCGTTCGAACGCACTGATT
TCGACCAGGTTCGTTCACTCATGGAAAATAGCGATCGCTGCCAGGATATACGTAATCTGGCATTTCTGGG
GATTGCTTATAACACCCTGTTACGTATAGCCGAAATTGCCAGGATCAGGGTTAAAGATATCTCACGTACT
GACGGTGGGAGAATGTTAATCCATATTGGCAGAACGAAAACGCTGGTTAGCACCGCAGGTGTAGAGAAGG
CACTTAGCCTGGGGGTAACTAAACTGGTCGAGCGATGGATTTCCGTCTCTGGTGTAGCTGATGATCCGAA
TAACTACCTGTTTTGCCGGGTCAGAAAAAATGGTGTTGCCGCGCCATCTGCCACCAGCCAGCTATCAACT
CGCGCCCTGGAAGGGATTTTTGAAGCAACTCATCGATTGATTTACGGCGCTAAGGATGACTCTGGTCAGA
GATACCTGGCCTGGTCTGGACACAGTGCCCGTGTCGGAGCCGCGCGAGATATGGCCCGCGCTGGAGTTTC
AATACCGGAGATCATGCAAGCTGGTGGCTGGACCAATGTAAATATTGTAATGAACTATATCCGTAACCTG
GATAGTGAAACAGGGGCAATGGTGCGCCTGCTGGAAGATGGCGATTAGGTAAGTATCAAGGTTACAAGAC
AGGTTTAAGGAGACCAATAACTAGTATAACTTCGTATAGGATACTTTATAGCAATTTATGAAACTGGGCT
TGTCGAGACAGAGAAGACTCTTGCGTTTCTGATAGGCACCTATTGGTCTTACTGACATCCACTTTGCCTT
TCTCTCCACAGGTAGGCAGTGCCAGTCTGTCCAGTGGTCGGCTCCATAAGAGGAAACACAAACACAAGCA
TAAGCACAAGGAAGACCGGATCCTAGGGACCCATGACAACCTGAGTGGTCTTTTTGCAGGCAAAGCCACA
GGCTTCTCCAGCCACATCCTGAGCGAGCGGCTGAGTAGCGCAGACAAAGAGCTCCCGCTGGTGAGTGAGA
AGAACAAGCATAAGGAGAAACAGAAGCACCAGCACAGCGAAGCCGGCCACAAAGCTTCTAAGAACAACTT
TGAGGTGGACACCCTGTCTACACTGTCACTTTCCGACGCCCAGCATTGGACACAGGCCAAGGAAAAAGGA
GACTTGAGCAGTGAGCCTGTGGACTCATGCACGAAAAGATACTCTGGCAGTGGCGGGGATGGTGGCAGCA
CGAGATCGGAGAACCTGGACGTGTTCAGTGAAATGAACCCTTCGAATGACAAGTGGGACAGTGACGTGAG
TGGGAGTAAAAGGAGGAGCTATGAAGGCTTTGGAACGTACAGGGAAAAGGACATCCAAGCCTTCAAGATG
AACCGCAAGGAGAGAAGTTCTTATGACTCCTCCATGTCTCCAGGGATGCCAAGTCCCCACTTAAAAGTGG
ACCAGACAGCAGTGCATAGTAAGAACGAAGGCTCAGTGCCCACCATGATGACCAGGAAGAAGCCAGCCGC
AGTTGACAGTGTTACAATTCCACCAGCCCCAGTGTTATCTCTCCTTGCTGCATCTGCAGCAACGTCGGAT
GCAGTCGGCTCCTCCCTGAAGAAGAGGTTCAAGCGGCGGGAGATCGAAGCCATCCAGTGCGAAGTGCGGA
AGATGTGCAACTACACCAAGATCCTGTCCACCAAGAAGAACCTGGACCACGTGAACAAGATCCTGAAGGC
CAAGCGGCTGCAGAGACAATCAAAAACAGGCAACAACTTCGTGAAGAAGAGGCGCGGGCGTCCCAGGAAG
CAGCCCACCCAGTTCGATGAGGACTCCAGAGACCAAATGCCGGTGCTGGAAAAATGCATCGACCTGCCCA
GCAAAAGAGGCCAGAAGCCCAGCCTGAGCCCGCTGGTGCTGGAGCCCGCCGCCAGCCAAGACACCATCAT
GGCCACCATCGAGGCGGTCATCCACATGGCCCGGGAGGCGCCGCCCCTGCCCCCGCCACCGCCGCCGCCC
CTGCCGCCACCGCCGCCACCACCCCTGCCCCCGCCACCCCCTCTACCCAAGACCCCCCGAGGCGGAAAGA
GGAAACACAAACCGCAGGCCCCCGCTCAGCCCCCACAGCAGTCGCCCCCGCAGCAGCCCCTTCCCCAGGA
AGAGGAGGTGAAAGCCAAAAGGCAGAGGAAGTCCCGAGGGAGTGAGAGCGAGGTCCTTCCCTGTACAGAC
TACAAAGACCATGACGGTGATTATAAAGATCATGACATCGACTACAAGGATGACGATGACAAGTAACTCG
AGATAATCAACCTCTGGATTACAAAATTTGTGAAAGATTGACTGGTATTCTTAACTATGTTGCTCCTTTT
ACGCTATGTGGATACGCTGCTTTAATGCCTTTGTATCATGCTATTGCTTCCCGTATGGCTTTCATTTTCT
CCTCCTTGTATAAATCCTGGTTAGTTCTTGCCACGGCGGAACTCATCGCCGCCTGCCTTGCCCGCTGCTG
GACAGGGGCTCGGCTGTTGGGCACTGACAATTCCGTGGTGTTTATTTGTGAAATTTGTGATGCTATTGCT
TTATTTGTAACCATCTAGCTTTATTTGTGAAATTTGTGATGCTATTGCTTTATTTGTAACCATTATAAGC
TGCAATAAACAAGTTAACAACAACAATTGCATTCATTTTATGTTTCAGGTTCAGGGGGAGATGTGGGAGG
TTTTTTAAAGATCTGGAGACCGGTGTGGCACGTGCGGACCGAGCGGCCGCAGGAACCCCTAGTGATGGAG
TTGGCCACTCCCTCTCTGCGCGCTCGCTCGCTCACTGAGGCCGGGCGACCAAAGGTCGCCCGACGCCCGG
GCTTTGCCCGGGCGGCCTCAGTGAGCGAGCGAGCGCGCAGCTGCCTGCAGGGGCGCCTGATGCGGTATTT
TCTCCTTACGCATCTGTGCGGTATTTCACACCGCATA
[95 nt withheld, positions 3608-3702]
T
[46 nt withheld, positions 3704-3749]
C
[141 nt withheld, positions 3751-3891]
CCTTTGACGTTGGAGTCCACGTTCTTT
[37 nt withheld, positions 3919-3955]
ACTCTATCTCGGGCTATTCTTTTGATTTATAAGGGATTTTGCCGATTTCGGTCTATTGGTTAAAAAATGA
GCTGATTTAACAAAAATTTAACGCGAATTTTAACAAAATATTAACGTTTACAATTTTATGGTGCACTCTC
AGTACAATCTGCTCTGATGCCGCATAGTTAAGCCAGCCCCGACACCCGCCAACACCCGCTGACGCGCCCT
GACGGGCTTGTCTGCTCCCGGCATCCGCTTACAGACAAGCTGTGACCGTCTCCGGGAGCTGCATGTGTCA
GAGGTTTTCACCGTCATCACCGAAACGCGCGAGACGAAAGGGCCTCGTGATACGCCTATTTTTATAGGTT
AATGTCATGATAATAATGGTTTCTTAGACGTCAGGTGGCACTTTTCGGGGAAATGTGCGCGGAACCCCTA
TTTGTTTATTTTTCTAAATACATTCAAATATGTATCCGCTCATGAGACAATAACCCTGATAAATGCTTCA
ATAATATTGAAAAAGGAAGAGTATGAGTATTCAACATTTCCGTGTCGCCCTTATTCCCTTTTTTGCGGCA
TTTTGCCTTCCTGTTTTTGCTCACCCAGAAACGCTGGTGAAAGTAAAAGATGCTGAAGATCAGTTGGGTG
CACGAGTGGGTTACATCGAACTGGATCTCAACAGCGGTAAGATCCTTGAGAGTTTTCGCCCCGAAGAACG
TTTTCCAATGATGAGCACTTTTAAAGTTCTGCTATGTGGCGCGGTATTATCCCGTATTGACGCCGGGCAA
GAGCAACTCGGTCGCCGCATACACTATTCTCAGAATGACTTGGTTGAGTACTCACCAGTCACAGAAAAGC
ATCTTACGGATGGCATGACAGTAAGAGAATTATGCAGTGCTGCCATAACCATGAGTGATAACACTGCGGC
CAACTTACTTCTGACAACGATCGGAGGACCGAAGGAGCTAACCGCTTTTTTGCACAACATGGGGGATCAT
GTAACTCGCCTTGATCGTTGGGAACCGGAGCTGAATGAAGCCATACCAAACGACGAGCGTGACACCACGA
TGCCTGTAGCAATGGCAACAACGTTGCGCAAACTATTAACTGGCGAACTACTTACTCTAGCTTCCCGGCA
ACAATTAATAGACTGGATGGAGGCGGATAAAGTTGCAGGACCACTTCTGCGCTCGGCCCTTCCGGCTGGC
TGGTTTATTGCTGATAAATCTGGAGCCGGTGAGCGTGGGTCTCGCGGTATCATTGCAGCACTGGGGCCAG
ATGGTAAGCCCTCCCGTATCGTAGTTATCTACACGACGGGGAGTCAGGCAACTATGGATGAACGAAATAG
ACAGATCGCTGAGATAGGTGCCTCACTGATTAAGCATTGGTAACTGTCAGACCAAGTTTACTCATATATA
CTTTAGATTGATTTAAAACTTCATTTTTAATTTAAAAGGATCTAGGTGAAGATCCTTTTTGATAATCTCA
TGACCAAAATCCCTTAACGTGAGTTTTCGTTCCACTGAGCGTCAGACCCCGTAGAAAAGATCAAAGGATC
TTCTTGAGATCCTTTTTTTCTGCGCGTAATCTGCTGCTTGCAAACAAAAAAACCACCGCTACCAGCGGTG
GTTTGTTTGCCGGATCAAGAGCTACCAACTCTTTTTCCGAAGGTAACTGGCTTCAGCAGAGCGCAGATAC
CAAATACTGTTCTTCTAGTGTAGCCGTAGTTAGGCCACCACTTCAAGAACTCTGTAGCACCGCCTACATA
CCTCGCTCTGCTAATCCTGTTACCAGTGGCTGCTGCCAGTGGCGATAAGTCGTGTCTTACCGGGTTGGAC
TCAAGACGATAGTTACCGGATAAGGCGCAGCGGTCGGGCTGAACGGGGGGTTCGTGCACACAGCCCAGCT
TGGAGCGAACGACCTACACCGAACTGAGATACCTACAGCGTGAGCTATGAGAAAGCGCCACGCTTCCCGA
AGGGAGAAAGGCGGACAGGTATCCGGTAAGCGGCAGGGTCGGAACAGGAGAGCGCACGAGGGAGCTTCCA
GGGGGAAACGCCTGGTATCTTTATAGTCCTGTCGGGTTTCGCCACCTCTGACTTGAGCGTCGATTTTTGT
GATGCTCGTCAGGGGGGCGGAGCCTATGGAAAAACGCCAGCAACGCGGCCTTTTTACGGTTCCTGGCCTT
TTGCTGGCCTTTTGCTCACATGT
Features (pLannotate 1.2.2; 20 found; start..end, strand, type, name):
     12..39      +  repeat_region  AAV2 ITR (fragment): inverted terminal repeat of adeno-associated virus serotype 2 inverted
     68..95      +  repeat_region  AAV2 ITR (fragment): inverted terminal repeat of adeno-associated virus serotype 2 inverted
    277..1305    +  CDS            cre: RECR_BPP1 - Experimental evidence at protein level: Swiss-Prot protein existence level 1. Catalyzes site-specific recombination between two 34-base- pair LOXP sites. Its role is to maintain the phage genome as a monomeric unit-copy plasmid in the lysogenic state. From Escherichia phage P1 (Bacteriophage P1).
   1309..1349    +  intron         chimeric intron (fragment): chimera between introns from human β-globin and immunoglobulin heavy chain genes
   1356..1380    +  protein_bind   lox2272 (fragment): Cre-mediated recombination occurs in the 8-bp core sequence (GGATACTT). lox2272 sites are compatible with each other, but incompatible with loxP or loxN sites (Lee and Saito, 1988). Cre recombinase
   1390..1481    +  intron         chimeric intron (fragment): chimera between introns from human β-globin and immunoglobulin heavy chain genes
   1476..2861    +  CDS            SETBP1 (fragment): SETBP_HUMAN - Also known as KIAA0437. Experimental evidence at protein level: Swiss-Prot protein existence level 1. From Homo sapiens (Human).
   2868..2933    +  CDS            3xFLAG: three tandem FLAG® epitope tags, followed by an enterokinase cleavage site
   2945..3102    +  misc_feature   WPRE (fragment): woodchuck hepatitis virus posttranscriptional regulatory element
   3108..3192    +  misc_feature   WPRE (fragment): woodchuck hepatitis virus posttranscriptional regulatory element
   3191..3234    -  polyA_signal   SV40 poly(A) signal (fragment): SV40 polyadenylation signal
   3238..3305    -  polyA_signal   SV40 poly(A) signal (fragment): SV40 polyadenylation signal
   3411..3551    +  repeat_region  AAV2 ITR: inverted terminal repeat of adeno-associated virus serotype 2 inverted
   3556..3607    -  misc_feature   bom (fragment): basis of mobility region from pBR322
   3626..4081    +  rep_origin     f1 ori (sequence partly withheld): f1 bacteriophage origin of replication; arrow indicates direction of (+) strand synthesis
   4082..4131    -  misc_feature   bom (fragment): basis of mobility region from pBR322
   4233..4268    -  CDS            rop (fragment): Rop protein, which maintains plasmids at low copy number; rop
   4363..4467    +  promoter       AmpR promoter: bla
   4468..5328    +  CDS            AmpR: β-lactamase; bla; confers resistance to ampicillin, carbenicillin, and related antibiotics
   5499..6087    +  rep_origin     ori: high-copy-number ColE1/pMB1/pBR322/pUC origin of replication
