[The description below was written by a language model from this plasmid's Addgene catalogue record and pLannotate feature annotations shown in this document.]
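Description:
pAAVLINKv1-pCALM1-Cre-3'-SETBP1-FLAG is an AAV transfer plasmid built on the pAAV-MCS2 backbone. It serves as the 3' half of an AAVLINK vector pair for expressing human SETBP1, a coding sequence too large for a single AAV genome. It is propagated in bacteria as a high-copy plasmid through a ColE1/pUC-type origin with ampicillin selection (AmpR under its own promoter), and it also carries an f1 phage origin. The AAV2 inverted terminal repeats flank the payload and allow it to be packaged into recombinant AAV. One ITR is annotated in full, while the other is detected only as short fragments in the sequencing result.

Between the ITRs, the catalogue lists a CALM1 promoter, which is not itself annotated in the feature table but presumably occupies the gap upstream of the Cre recombinase coding sequence. Cre is followed by a chimeric β-globin/immunoglobulin intron that is interrupted by a lox2272 site. Next comes a roughly 1.4 kb C-terminal fragment of SETBP1 fused to a 3xFLAG tag, then partial WPRE segments that enhance transcript expression, and an SV40 polyadenylation signal annotated as fragments. This layout fits a recombination-based dual-vector design. In such a design, Cre made from this vector would join it at the lox site to a partner 5' vector carrying the upstream SETBP1 portion, and the lox scar would lie within the intron so that splicing yields a continuous full-length, FLAG-tagged transcript. The record does not spell out this mechanism and refers to the publication for the matching vectors. Repository sequencing found a K1136Q substitution in SETBP1, and the depositor states that sequence discrepancies have no functional consequence.
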