Addgene plasmid #244267: pAAVLINKv1-pCALM1-Cre-3'-SETBP1-FLAG
Purpose: 3' AAVLINK plasmid for SETBP1 expression
Depositing lab: Zhonghua Lu. Depositing organization: Shenzhen Institute of Advanced Technology (SIAT), Chinese Academy of Sciences. Publication: AAVLINK: A potent DNA-recombination method for large cargo delivery in gene therapy. Lin J, Lin Y, Liu N, Cao W, Zhang J, Wen S, Zhang Y, Liao W, Hong Z, Lin Y, Liu Q, Liu H, Li Q, Chen B, Li M, Luo Z, Yang L, Yang Y, Zheng SH, Wang Y, Chu H, Hu Y, Qin Y, Luo BX, Tian S, Chen Y, Yan T, Yang L, Wang H, Liu T, Jiang Y, Lu Z. Cell. 2026 Feb 5;189(3):969-986.e17. doi: 10.1016/j.cell.2025.12.039. Epub 2026 Jan 27. PubMed 41605211.
Backbone
  Vector backbone: pAAV-MCS2
  Backbone manufacturer: Steve Jackson (Addgene # 46954)
  Vector type: AAV
Growth in bacteria
  Bacterial resistance: Ampicillin, 100 μg/mL
  Growth temperature: 37°C
  Growth strain: NEB Stable
  Copy number: High Copy
Gene/Insert
  Gene/Insert name: SETBP1
  Species: H. sapiens (human)
  Entrez Gene: SETBP1 (a.k.a. MRD29, SEB)
  Promoter: pCALM1
  Tag / fusion protein: FLAG (C terminal on insert)
  Cloning method: Restriction Enzyme; 5′ cloning site unknown (unknown if destroyed)
Terms and licenses: Academic/Nonprofit Terms; Industry Terms: Not Available to Industry
Depositor comments: The depositor confirms that discrepancies between the depositor's sequence and Addgene's sequences have no functional consequences. Addgene NGS finds K1136Q in SETBP1 (NM_001379141.1). See publication for corresponding AAV Link vectors.
How to cite: pAAVLINKv1-pCALM1-Cre-3'-SETBP1-FLAG was a gift from Zhonghua Lu (Addgene plasmid # 244267 ; http://n2t.net/addgene:244267 ; RRID:Addgene_244267)
